>Addgene plasmid #70933 | pFOSGE_COF2B11 | depositor partial sequence | sequence record 126875 | insert
ATGGAAACGTCTGAAATAGAAAAGGCCGGCGGCGACGAAGCCGAGACCTTATCCGAGCCACTCGAGAAGA
CCACAACAGACACGGCCGCAAAAGCGGAGCTAAAGGAAATTCAAGATACCAATCCCGACGCAACCAATTT
CGAGCCAGTATTGCCAGAGAAGAGCAAGAGCAAGTCTCCTTCGCCGGCACCCAAGAATGGTGATGATAAT
GCCGAGGCCATCGCCGATCGCTCGCGTAGTCGCAGTCGCAGTGCTACCAGGAAGAGCGCATCCCGCTCCA
GAAGCGGATCCCATAAGTCCCGCAGCGGATCGGTGCACTCGGCAGCCAGTGGCCGGCGTTCGCGCAGTGG
CTCCAAGCAGTCGCTAAACGGTTCCCGGCGGTCGCGGAGCGGCTCCGCTCCGTCCCGCAGTGGCTCCCGT
CATTCTGGCGCAGCACCGGGATCGCCTGCTGGATCCAGACGTTCGCGCAGCGGCTCTAGACGATCCCGCA
GCGGTTCTAGACAATCCCGCAGCGGCTCTAGGCGTTCCCGCAGTGGATCTAAGCAATCGCACCGCTCACG
CAGTGGGTCTAAGCGATCCCGCAGTGGATCACGTCGCTCCCGCAGTGGCTCTAGGCGATCCCGCAGTGGG
TCTAAGCAATCCCGTGGTGGATCGCGCCGCTCCCGCAGTGGGTCTAAGCAATCGCGCAGTGGATCACGTC
GCTCTCGCAGTGGATCTAAGCGATCTCGCAGTAGGTCCGGTTCTAGACGCTCAAATGCATCGCGGAGCGG
TTCTCGACGTTCGCGAAGCGGCTCTGTATCTAGACGATCTCGCAGTGGATCTGGATCAAGGCGTTCTCGA
AGTGGCTCTAGGCGATCGCGCAGTGGATCTAAACGCTCCCGAAGTGGCTCCATTTGCTCCCGGAGCGGAT
CCAGGCGCTCTCGTAGTGGATCGGCGCGCTCTCGCAGCGGATCTCGCCGTTCCCGCAGTGGTTCTAGACG
CTCACGCAGTGGCTCCAGACGTTCTAGGAGCGGATCGAGTCGTTCGCGCAGTGGTTCGGGCTCCAGGCGA
TCGAGGAGTGGATCAAGACGATCCCGCAGCGGATCCAGTCGCTCGAGAAGTGGATCTAGTCGCTCGAGAA
GTGGATCCAGGCGCTCTAGAAGTGGTTCTAGACGTTCTAGAAGCGGATCCAGGCGCTCTAGGAGCGGTTC
CAAGCGCTCTAGAAGTGGATCCAGGCGCTCCAGGAGTGGATCCAGGCGCTCCAGGAGCGGATCTAGGCGC
TCCAGGAGCGGATCGAGGCGTTCTAGAAGCGGATCCCGCTCCCGCAGCCGCTCCATTAGCGGTGGTTCGC
GAAAGGGTTCCCGGTCTCGTTCCGGTAGTGCCGCATCCCAGACAGCTTCCAGGCGAAAAAGACGGGCCAT
CAGCGAATCTGATGACGACGGACCGAAGGTGACAAAGAAGCGTGTAAAAATCACGGACACAGACAATGAA
GAGGATGAGCAGGACAAGGGCATAGGCAAAGAGAAATCACAAGACAAAATCACAGAGAGCTCTGACGATG
AGAACACACCAATTTCAAATGAACCAGAGAACAGTAACTTTATTTCCGACTTTGATGCTATGCTCATGAG
AAAGAAGGAAGAGAAGCGAGTGCGTCGGCGCAAGCGCGATATTGATCTGATCAACGACAACGATGATCTG
ATCGATCAGCTTATAGTCAGTATGAAGAACGCTTCGGACGACGACCGTCAGCTGAACATGATAGGTCAGC
CGGCCACAAAGAAGATTTCCATGCTGAAGCAAGTGATGTCACAGCTGATCAAGAAGCACTTGCAGCTGGC
CTTCTTGGAGCACAATATACTCAATGTACTTACAGATTGGCTAGCGCCCCTGCCAAACAAAAGTCTGCCA
TGTCTTCAGATACGCGAGAGTATTCTTAAACTGTTATCAGATTTTCCTACCATTGAAAAGGGACTTTTGA
AACAGTCGGGCATTGGCAAGGCTGTGATGTACTTGTACAAACACCCCCAGGAGACCAAGTCGAATCGCGA
TCGCGCTGGTCGCCTGATTTCCGAATGGGCTCGGCCGATATTCAACGTTAGCTGCAACTTCTCAGCGATG
AGCAAGGAGGAGCGTCAGGAGCGCGATTTGGCGCAGATGTCACGTCATCGGCATAAGAGTCCGGATACAG
AGCCTTCCTCCAGCAGCAAAGCACCTACCTTAAATCAGACCCTCTCCAACGAGGACAAGATGCTGCGTCC
CGGAGATCCCGGTTGGGTGGCTCGCGCTCGTGTTCCCATGCCCTCCAACAAGGACTACGTCATCCGCCCA
AAGTCAACCGTCGAGGGTGAAGTCTCCGCGTCGACAAAACGCAAGCCAAACCGCTACGAGAAGCACATGA
AACGTTTCCTGGACTCAAAGCGACTGAAGGAGAGCCGCAGGGCCGTTGAGATATCGATAGAGGGTCGAAA
GATGGCACTA
