>Addgene plasmid #70933 | pFOSGE_COF2B11 | addgene partial sequence | sequence record 130428 | M13-Rev 5'-CAGGAAACAGCTATGACC-3'
ATTTTATTTTGACTGATAGTGACCTGTTCGTTGCAACAAATTGATAAGCAATGCTTTCTTATAATGCCAA
CTTTGTACAAGAAAGCTGGGTCTAGTGCCATCTTTCGACCCTCTATCGATATCTCAACGGCCCTGCGGCT
CTCCTTCAGTCGCTTTGAGTCCAGGAAACGTTTCATGTGCTTCTCGTAGCGGTTTGGCTTGCGTTTTGTC
GACGCGGAGACTTCACCCTCGACGGTTGACTTTGGGCGGATGACGTAGTCCTTGTTGGAGGGCATGGGAA
CACGAGCGCGAGCCACCCAACCGGGATCTCCGGGACGCAGCATCTTGTCCTCGTTGGAGAGGGTCTGATT
TAAGGTAGGTGCTTTGCTGCTGGAGGAAGGCTCTGTATCCGGACTCTTATGCCGATGACGTGACATCTGC
GCCAAATCGCGCTCCTGACGCTCCTCCTTGCTCATCGCTGAGAAGTTGCAGCTAACGTTGAATATCGGCC
GAGCCCATTCGGAAATCAGGCGACCAGCGCGATCGCGATTCGACTTGGTCTCCTGGGGGTGTTTGTACAA
GTACATCACAGCCTTGCCAATGCCCGACTGTTTCAAAAGTCCCTTTTCAATGGTAGGAAAATCTGATAAC
AGTTTAAGAATACTCTCGCGTATCTGAAGACATGGCAGACTTTTGTTTGGCAGGGGCGCTAGCCAATCTG
TAAGTACATTGAGTATATTGTGCTCCAAGAAGGCCAGCTGCAAGTGCTTCTTGATCAGCTGTGACATCAC
TTGCTTCAGCATGGAAATCTTCTTTGTGGCCGGCTGACCTATCATGTTCAGCTGACGGTCGTCGTCCGAA
GCGTTCTTCATACTGACTATAAGCTGATCGATCAGATCATCGTTGTCGTTGATCAGATC
