[The description below was written by a language model from this plasmid's Addgene catalogue record.]
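Description:
pFOSGE_COF2B11 is a Gateway entry clone built on the commercial pDONR221 donor backbone and carrying the Drosophila melanogaster gene CG9915 (FlyBase gene FBgn0030738, transcript FBtr0112992) as an insert of about 2.5 kb. It is a bacterial propagation and shuttling plasmid rather than an expression vector. It is maintained at high copy in standard E. coli cloning strains under kanamycin selection. The insert was introduced by Gateway recombination, which in a pDONR-type backbone normally replaces the donor vector's counter-selectable cassette and leaves the insert flanked by attL recombination sites. No feature table is provided, however, so the exact att sites, insert boundaries, and the presence or absence of a stop codon or any tags are not stated. M13 forward and reverse primer sites flank the insert for sequence verification.

As an entry clone, the plasmid has no recorded promoter driving CG9915. Its role is to act as a source from which the insert can be moved by LR recombination into any compatible destination vector, which then supplies the promoter, fusion partners and host-specific elements. The associated publication concerns the context-dependent regulatory functions of transcriptional regulators, and the clone name suggests membership in a larger arrayed set. This points to use as one member of a collection of fly transcription factor and cofactor clones made for systematic functional testing, although the record lists the purpose only as a Gateway entry clone and does not describe CG9915's function.
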