Addgene plasmid #70933: pFOSGE_COF2B11
Purpose: Gateway entry clone
Depositing lab: Alexander Stark. Depositing organization: Research Institute of Molecular Pathology (IMP). Publication: Transcriptional regulators form diverse groups with context-dependent regulatory functions. Stampfel G, Kazmar T, Frank O, Wienerroither S, Reiter F, Stark A. Nature. 2015 Nov 9. doi: 10.1038/nature15545. PubMed 26550828.
Backbone
  Vector backbone: pDONR221
  Backbone manufacturer: Invitrogen
  Backbone size w/o insert (bp): 4762
  Vector type: Gateway entry vector
Growth in bacteria
  Bacterial resistance: Kanamycin, 50 μg/mL
  Growth temperature: 37°C
  Growth strain: DH5alpha
  Copy number: High Copy
Gene/Insert
  Gene/Insert name: CG9915 (alt names: FBgn0030738; CG9915, FBtr0112992)
  Species: D. melanogaster (fly)
  Insert size (bp): 2460
  Entrez Gene: CG9915 (a.k.a. Dmel\CG9915)
  Cloning method: Gateway Cloning
  Sequencing primers: 5′ M13-F20; 3′ M13R
Terms and licenses: Academic/Nonprofit Terms; Industry Terms: Not Available to Industry
How to cite: pFOSGE_COF2B11 was a gift from Alexander Stark (Addgene plasmid # 70933 ; http://n2t.net/addgene:70933 ; RRID:Addgene_70933)
